Addgene plasmid #177974: CoV2-Spike-D614G-D1118H
Purpose: Transient mammalian expression of codon optimized SARS-CoV-2 Spike protein (D614G, D1118H)
Depositing lab: Melanie Ott. Depositing organization: J. David Gladstone Institutes. Publication: Transmission, infectivity, and neutralization of a spike L452R SARS-CoV-2 variant. Deng X, Garcia-Knight MA, Khalid MM, Servellita V, Wang C, Morris MK, Sotomayor-Gonzalez A, Glasner DR, Reyes KR, Gliwa AS, Reddy NP, Sanchez San Martin C, Federman S, Cheng J, Balcerek J, Taylor J, Streithorst JA, Miller S, Sreekumar B, Chen PY, Schulze-Gahmen U, Taha TY, Hayashi JM, Simoneau CR, Kumar GR, McMahon S, Lidsky PV, Xiao Y, Hemarajata P, Green NM, Espinosa A, Kath C, Haw M, Bell J, Hacker JK, Hanson C, Wadford DA, Anaya C, Ferguson D, Frankino PA, Shivram H, Lareau LF, Wyman SK, Ott M, Andino R, Chiu CY. Cell. 2021 Jun 24;184(13):3426-3437.e8. doi: 10.1016/j.cell.2021.04.025. Epub 2021 Apr 20. PubMed 33991487.
Backbone
  Vector backbone: pcDNA3.1
  Vector type: Mammalian Expression
Growth in bacteria
  Bacterial resistance: Ampicillin, 100 μg/mL
  Growth temperature: 37°C
  Growth strain: DH5alpha
  Copy number: High Copy
Gene/Insert
  Gene/Insert name: SARS-CoV-2 Spike protein (D614G, D1118H)
  Species: Other
  Mutation: D614G, D1118H
  Entrez Gene: S (a.k.a. GU280_gp02, spike glycoprotein)
  Cloning method: Gibson Cloning
Resource information
  A portion of this plasmid was derived from a plasmid made by: Modified from CoV2-Spike-D614G from Jennifer Doudna (Addgene plasmid # 177960)
Terms and licenses: Academic/Nonprofit Terms; Industry Terms: Not Available to Industry
Depositor comments: Please visit https://www.biorxiv.org/content/10.1101/2021.08.05.455082v1 for bioRxv preprint.
How to cite: CoV2-Spike-D614G-D1118H was a gift from Melanie Ott (Addgene plasmid # 177974 ; http://n2t.net/addgene:177974 ; RRID:Addgene_177974)
