[The description below was written by a language model from this plasmid's Addgene catalogue record and pLannotate feature annotations shown in this document.]
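Description:
CoV2-Spike-D614G-D1118H is a pcDNA3.1-based mammalian expression plasmid of about 9.2 kb, built for transient expression of a codon-optimized SARS-CoV-2 spike glycoprotein carrying the substitutions D614G and D1118H. It is propagated in E. coli from a high-copy ColE1/pUC-type origin under ampicillin selection (AmpR with its own bla promoter). It also carries an f1 phage origin. The remaining small bacterial annotations (lac promoter/operator, CAP site, lacI and bom fragments) are backbone remnants with no evident role in the construct's purpose.

The spike open reading frame sits downstream of the human cytomegalovirus immediate-early enhancer and promoter and is terminated by the bovine growth hormone polyadenylation signal, giving strong constitutive transcription in transfected mammalian cells. A T7 promoter lies between the CMV promoter and the coding sequence, as is standard in this backbone, and could support in vitro transcription or serve as a sequencing primer site. The very short "5' LTR" hit at the CMV junction and the small SV40 promoter and ble fragments are most likely annotation artefacts of sequence similarity rather than functional elements. No epitope tags or reporters are annotated on the spike. A separate SV40 early promoter drives the neomycin phosphotransferase gene with an SV40 poly(A) signal, which would allow G418 selection of stable cells, although the stated purpose is transient expression.

The plasmid was made by Gibson cloning from a parental D614G spike construct. It belongs to a set of single-mutation spike variants associated with a study of the transmission, infectivity and neutralization of SARS-CoV-2 variants.
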