Features (pLannotate 1.2.2; 20 found; start..end, strand, type, name):
    183..562     +  enhancer       CMV enhancer: human cytomegalovirus immediate early enhancer
    563..766     +  promoter       CMV promoter: human cytomegalovirus (CMV) immediate early promoter
    762..795     +  LTR            5' LTR (truncated) (fragment): truncated 5' long terminal repeat (LTR) from HIV-1
    811..829     +  promoter       T7 promoter: promoter for bacteriophage T7 RNA polymerase
    849..4667    +  CDS            S: SPIKE_SARS2 - Experimental evidence at protein level: Swiss-Prot protein existence level 1. [Spike glycoprotein]: May down-regulate host tetherin (BST2) by lysosomal degradation, thereby counteracting its antiviral activity. From Severe acute respiratory syndrome coronavirus 2 (2019-nCoV) (SARS-CoV-2).
   4714..4938    +  polyA_signal   bGH poly(A) signal: bovine growth hormone polyadenylation signal
   4942..4963    +  promoter       SV40 promoter (fragment): SV40 enhancer and early promoter
   4984..5412    +  rep_origin     f1 ori (sequence partly withheld): f1 bacteriophage origin of replication; arrow indicates direction of (+) strand synthesis
   5426..5755    +  promoter       SV40 promoter: SV40 enhancer and early promoter
   5822..6613    +  CDS            neo: KKA2_KLEPN - Also known as kan, nptII. Experimental evidence at protein level: Swiss-Prot protein existence level 1. Resistance to kanamycin, neomycin, paromomycin, ribostamycin, butirosin and gentamicin B. From Klebsiella pneumoniae.
   6637..6795    +  CDS            ble (fragment): BLE_KLEPN - Experimental evidence at protein level: Swiss-Prot protein existence level 1. Binding protein with a strong affinity to the bleomycin family of antibiotics. Binds to CL990; an antimitotic-antibiotic compound. From Klebsiella pneumoniae.
   6790..6911    +  polyA_signal   SV40 poly(A) signal: SV40 polyadenylation signal
   6984..7000    -  protein_bind   lac operator: The lac repressor binds to the lac operator to inhibit transcription in E. coli. This inhibition can be relieved by adding lactose or isopropyl-β-D-thiogalactopyranoside (IPTG). lac repressor encoded by lacI
   7008..7038    -  promoter       lac promoter: promoter for the E. coli lac operon
   7053..7074    -  protein_bind   CAP binding site: CAP binding activates transcription in the presence of cAMP. E. coli catabolite activator protein
   7087..7179    -  CDS            lacI (fragment): lac repressor; lacI; The lac repressor binds to the lac operator to inhibit transcription in E. coli. This inhibition can be relieved by adding lactose or isopropyl-β-D-thiogalactopyranoside (IPTG).
   7362..7950    -  rep_origin     ori: high-copy-number ColE1/pMB1/pBR322/pUC origin of replication
   8121..8981    -  CDS            AmpR: β-lactamase; bla; confers resistance to ampicillin, carbenicillin, and related antibiotics
   8982..9086    -  promoter       AmpR promoter: bla
   9145..28      -  misc_feature   bom (fragment) (across the origin): basis of mobility region from pBR322
>Addgene plasmid #177974 | CoV2-Spike-D614G-D1118H | addgene full sequence | sequence record 348212 | Addgene NGS Result
CTCTGATGCCGCATAGTTAAGCCAGTATCTGCTCCCTGCTTGTGTGTTGGAGGTCGCTGAGTAGTGCGCG
AGCAAAATTTAAGCTACAACAAGGCAAGGCTTGACCGACAATTGCATGAAGAATCTGCTTAGGGTTAGGC
GTTTTGCGCTGCTTCGCGATGTACGGGCCAGATATACGCGTTGACATTGATTATTGACTAGTTATTAATA
GTAATCAATTACGGGGTCATTAGTTCATAGCCCATATATGGAGTTCCGCGTTACATAACTTACGGTAAAT
GGCCCGCCTGGCTGACCGCCCAACGACCCCCGCCCATTGACGTCAATAATGACGTATGTTCCCATAGTAA
CGCCAATAGGGACTTTCCATTGACGTCAATGGGTGGAGTATTTACGGTAAACTGCCCACTTGGCAGTACA
TCAAGTGTATCATATGCCAAGTACGCCCCCTATTGACGTCAATGACGGTAAATGGCCCGCCTGGCATTAT
GCCCAGTACATGACCTTATGGGACTTTCCTACTTGGCAGTACATCTACGTATTAGTCATCGCTATTACCA
TGGTGATGCGGTTTTGGCAGTACATCAATGGGCGTGGATAGCGGTTTGACTCACGGGGATTTCCAAGTCT
CCACCCCATTGACGTCAATGGGAGTTTGTTTTGGCACCAAAATCAACGGGACTTTCCAAAATGTCGTAAC
AACTCCGCCCCATTGACGCAAATGGGCGGTAGGCGTGTACGGTGGGAGGTCTATATAAGCAGAGCTCTCT
GGCTAACTAGAGAACCCACTGCTTACTGGCTTATCGAAATTAATACGACTCACTATAGGGAGACCCAAGC
TGGCTAGCATGTTTGTCTTCCTGGTCCTGCTGCCTCTGGTCTCGTCTCAGTGCGTGAACCTGACTACTAG
AACCCAGCTGCCTCCTGCCTATACTAACTCCTTCACCCGCGGCGTGTACTACCCAGACAAGGTGTTCCGC
AGCTCCGTGCTGCACTCCACCCAGGATCTGTTCCTGCCCTTCTTCAGCAACGTGACCTGGTTCCACGCCA
TCCACGTGAGCGGCACCAATGGCACCAAGCGGTTCGACAATCCCGTGCTGCCATTCAACGATGGCGTGTA
CTTCGCCTCCACCGAGAAGAGCAACATCATCCGCGGCTGGATCTTCGGCACCACCCTGGACTCCAAGACC
CAGAGCCTGCTGATCGTGAACAATGCCACCAACGTGGTCATCAAGGTGTGCGAGTTCCAGTTCTGCAATG
ATCCATTCCTGGGCGTGTACTACCACAAGAACAATAAGTCCTGGATGGAGAGCGAGTTCCGCGTGTACAG
CTCCGCCAACAATTGCACCTTCGAGTACGTGTCCCAGCCCTTCCTGATGGACCTGGAGGGCAAGCAGGGC
AATTTCAAGAACCTGCGCGAGTTCGTGTTCAAGAATATCGATGGCTACTTCAAGATCTACTCCAAGCACA
CCCCCATCAACCTGGTGCGCGACCTGCCACAGGGCTTCAGCGCCCTGGAGCCACTGGTGGATCTGCCAAT
CGGCATCAACATCACCAGGTTCCAGACCCTGCTGGCCCTGCACCGCAGCTACCTGACCCCAGGCGACAGC
TCCAGCGGATGGACCGCTGGAGCTGCTGCCTACTACGTGGGCTACCTGCAGCCCCGCACCTTCCTGCTGA
AGTACAACGAGAATGGCACCATCACCGACGCCGTGGATTGCGCCCTGGATCCACTGTCCGAGACAAAGTG
CACCCTGAAGAGCTTCACCGTGGAGAAGGGCATCTACCAGACCTCCAATTTCCGCGTGCAGCCAACCGAG
AGCATCGTGCGCTTCCCCAATATCACCAACCTGTGCCCATTCGGCGAGGTGTTCAACGCTACCAGGTTCG
CCAGCGTGTACGCTTGGAATCGCAAGCGCATCTCCAACTGCGTGGCCGACTACAGCGTGCTGTACAACTC
CGCCAGCTTCTCCACCTTCAAGTGCTACGGCGTGTCCCCCACCAAGCTGAATGATCTGTGCTTCACCAAC
GTGTACGCCGATAGCTTCGTGATCAGGGGCGACGAGGTGCGCCAGATCGCTCCAGGACAGACCGGCAAGA
TCGCTGACTACAATTACAAGCTGCCCGACGATTTCACCGGCTGCGTGATCGCCTGGAACTCCAACAATCT
GGATAGCAAAGTGGGCGGCAACTACAATTACCTGTACCGCCTGTTCCGCAAGTCCAATCTGAAGCCATTC
GAGCGCGACATCTCCACCGAGATCTACCAGGCTGGAAGCACCCCATGCAATGGAGTGGAGGGCTTCAACT
GCTACTTCCCCCTGCAGAGCTACGGCTTCCAGCCAACCAACGGAGTGGGATACCAGCCATACAGGGTGGT
GGTGCTGTCCTTCGAGCTGCTGCACGCTCCAGCTACCGTGTGCGGACCAAAGAAGAGCACCAATCTGGTG
AAGAACAAGTGCGTGAACTTCAATTTCAACGGCCTGACCGGAACCGGCGTGCTGACCGAGTCCAACAAGA
AGTTCCTGCCATTCCAGCAGTTCGGAAGGGACATCGCTGATACCACCGACGCCGTGCGCGACCCACAGAC
CCTGGAGATCCTGGATATCACCCCATGCTCCTTCGGCGGCGTGAGCGTGATCACCCCAGGAACCAATACC
AGCAACCAGGTGGCCGTGCTGTACCAGGGCGTGAATTGCACCGAGGTGCCAGTGGCTATCCACGCTGATC
AGCTGACCCCAACCTGGCGCGTGTACAGCACCGGATCCAACGTGTTCCAGACCCGCGCCGGATGCCTGAT
CGGAGCTGAGCACGTGAACAATTCCTACGAGTGCGACATCCCAATCGGAGCTGGAATCTGCGCCAGCTAC
CAGACCCAGACCAACTCCCCAAGGAGGGCTCGCAGCGTGGCCAGCCAGTCCATCATCGCCTACACCATGT
CCCTGGGCGCCGAGAATAGCGTGGCCTACAGCAACAATTCCATCGCCATCCCAACCAACTTCACCATCTC
CGTGACCACCGAGATCCTGCCCGTGTCCATGACCAAGACCAGCGTGGACTGCACCATGTACATCTGCGGC
GATTCCACCGAGTGCAGCAACCTGCTGCTGCAGTACGGCAGCTTCTGCACCCAGCTGAATCGCGCCCTGA
CCGGAATCGCTGTGGAGCAGGATAAGAACACCCAGGAGGTGTTCGCCCAGGTGAAGCAGATCTACAAGAC
CCCCCCAATCAAGGACTTCGGCGGCTTCAATTTCAGCCAGATCCTGCCCGATCCAAGCAAGCCCTCCAAG
CGCAGCTTCATCGAGGACCTGCTGTTCAACAAGGTGACCCTGGCCGATGCCGGCTTCATCAAGCAGTACG
GCGATTGCCTGGGCGACATCGCTGCCCGCGACCTGATCTGCGCCCAGAAGTTCAATGGCCTGACCGTGCT
GCCACCACTGCTGACCGATGAGATGATCGCTCAGTACACCTCCGCCCTGCTGGCCGGAACCATCACCAGC
GGATGGACCTTCGGCGCTGGAGCCGCCCTGCAGATCCCCTTCGCCATGCAGATGGCCTACCGCTTCAACG
GCATCGGCGTGACCCAGAATGTGCTGTACGAGAACCAGAAGCTGATCGCCAATCAGTTCAACTCCGCCAT
CGGCAAGATCCAGGACTCCCTGTCCAGCACCGCCAGCGCCCTGGGCAAGCTGCAGGATGTGGTGAATCAG
AACGCCCAGGCCCTGAATACCCTGGTGAAGCAGCTGTCCAGCAACTTCGGCGCCATCTCCAGCGTGCTGA
ATGATATCCTGAGCCGCCTGGACAAGGTGGAGGCTGAGGTGCAGATCGATAGGCTGATCACCGGCCGCCT
GCAGTCCCTGCAGACCTACGTGACCCAGCAGCTGATCAGGGCTGCTGAGATCAGGGCCAGCGCCAATCTG
GCTGCTACCAAGATGTCCGAGTGCGTGCTGGGACAGAGCAAGAGGGTGGACTTCTGCGGCAAGGGCTACC
ACCTGATGTCCTTCCCACAGAGCGCCCCACACGGAGTGGTGTTCCTGCACGTGACCTACGTGCCAGCCCA
GGAGAAGAACTTCACCACCGCTCCAGCTATCTGCCACGATGGCAAGGCTCACTTCCCACGCGAGGGCGTG
TTCGTGTCCAACGGCACCCACTGGTTCGTGACCCAGCGCAATTTCTACGAGCCCCAGATCATCACCACCC
ACAATACCTTCGTGAGCGGCAACTGCGACGTGGTCATCGGAATCGTGAACAATACCGTGTACGATCCCCT
GCAGCCAGAGCTGGACTCCTTCAAGGAGGAGCTGGATAAGTACTTCAAGAATCACACCAGCCCCGACGTG
GATCTGGGCGACATCTCCGGCATCAATGCCAGCGTGGTGAACATCCAGAAGGAGATCGACCGCCTGAACG
AGGTGGCCAAGAATCTGAACGAGTCCCTGATCGATCTGCAGGAGCTGGGCAAGTACGAGCAGTACATCAA
GTGGCCATGGTACATCTGGCTGGGCTTCATCGCCGGCCTGATCGCCATCGTGATGGTGACCATCATGCTG
TGCTGCATGACCTCCTGCTGCAGCTGCCTGAAGGGCTGCTGCTCCTGCGGCAGCTGCTGCAAGTTCGATG
AGGACGATAGCGAGCCCGTGCTGAAGGGCGTCAAACTGCACTATACATAGCTCGAGTCTAGAGGGCCCGT
TTAAACCCGCTGATCAGCCTCGACTGTGCCTTCTAGTTGCCAGCCATCTGTTGTTTGCCCCTCCCCCGTG
CCTTCCTTGACCCTGGAAGGTGCCACTCCCACTGTCCTTTCCTAATAAAATGAGGAAATTGCATCGCATT
GTCTGAGTAGGTGTCATTCTATTCTGGGGGGTGGGGTGGGGCAGGACAGCAAGGGGGAGGATTGGGAAGA
CAATAGCAGGCATGCTGGGGATGCGGTGGGCTCTATGGCTTCTGAGGCGGAAAGAACCAGCTGGGGCTCT
AGGGGGTATCCCC
[124 nt withheld, positions 4984-5107]
C
[91 nt withheld, positions 5109-5199]
A
[49 nt withheld, positions 5201-5249]
CCTTTGACGTTGGAGTCCACGTTCTTT
[37 nt withheld, positions 5277-5313]
ACCCTATCTCGGTCTATTCTTTTGATTTATAAGGGATTTTGCCGATTTCGGCCTATTGGTTAAAAAATGA
GCTGATTTAACAAAAATTTAACGCGAATTAATTCTGTGGAATGTGTGTCAGTTAGGGTGTGGAAAGTCCC
CAGGCTCCCCAGCAGGCAGAAGTATGCAAAGCATGCATCTCAATTAGTCAGCAACCAGGTGTGGAAAGTC
CCCAGGCTCCCCAGCAGGCAGAAGTATGCAAAGCATGCATCTCAATTAGTCAGCAACCATAGTCCCGCCC
CTAACTCCGCCCATCCCGCCCCTAACTCCGCCCAGTTCCGCCCATTCTCCGCCCCATGGCTGACTAATTT
TTTTTATTTATGCAGAGGCCGAGGCCGCCTCTGCCTCTGAGCTATTCCAGAAGTAGTGAGGAGGCTTTTT
TGGAGGCCTAGGCTTTTGCAAAAAGCTCCCGGGAGCTTGTATATCCATTTTCGGATCTGATCAAGAGACA
GGATGAGGATCGTTTCGCATGATTGAACAAGATGGATTGCACGCAGGTTCTCCGGCCGCTTGGGTGGAGA
GGCTATTCGGCTATGACTGGGCACAACAGACAATCGGCTGCTCTGATGCCGCCGTGTTCCGGCTGTCAGC
GCAGGGGCGCCCGGTTCTTTTTGTCAAGACCGACCTGTCCGGTGCCCTGAATGAACTGCAGGACGAGGCA
GCGCGGCTATCGTGGCTGGCCACGACGGGCGTTCCTTGCGCAGCTGTGCTCGACGTTGTCACTGAAGCGG
GAAGGGACTGGCTGCTATTGGGCGAAGTGCCGGGGCAGGATCTCCTGTCATCTCACCTTGCTCCTGCCGA
GAAAGTATCCATCATGGCTGATGCAATGCGGCGGCTGCATACGCTTGATCCGGCTACCTGCCCATTCGAC
CACCAAGCGAAACATCGCATCGAGCGAGCACGTACTCGGATGGAAGCCGGTCTTGTCGATCAGGATGATC
TGGACGAAGAGCATCAGGGGCTCGCGCCAGCCGAACTGTTCGCCAGGCTCAAGGCGCGCATGCCCGACGG
CGAGGATCTCGTCGTGACCCATGGCGATGCCTGCTTGCCGAATATCATGGTGGAAAATGGCCGCTTTTCT
GGATTCATCGACTGTGGCCGGCTGGGTGTGGCGGACCGCTATCAGGACATAGCGTTGGCTACCCGTGATA
TTGCTGAAGAGCTTGGCGGCGAATGGGCTGACCGCTTCCTCGTGCTTTACGGTATCGCCGCTCCCGATTC
GCAGCGCATCGCCTTCTATCGCCTTCTTGACGAGTTCTTCTGAGCGGGACTCTGGGGTTCGAAATGACCG
ACCAAGCGACGCCCAACCTGCCATCACGAGATTTCGATTCCACCGCCGCCTTCTATGAAAGGTTGGGCTT
CGGAATCGTTTTCCGGGACGCCGGCTGGATGATCCTCCAGCGCGGGGATCTCATGCTGGAGTTCTTCGCC
CACCCCAACTTGTTTATTGCAGCTTATAATGGTTACAAATAAAGCAATAGCATCACAAATTTCACAAATA
AAGCATTTTTTTCACTGCATTCTAGTTGTGGTTTGTCCAAACTCATCAATGTATCTTATCATGTCTGTAT
ACCGTCGACCTCTAGCTAGAGCTTGGCGTAATCATGGTCATAGCTGTTTCCTGTGTGAAATTGTTATCCG
CTCACAATTCCACACAACATACGAGCCGGAAGCATAAAGTGTAAAGCCTGGGGTGCCTAATGAGTGAGCT
AACTCACATTAATTGCGTTGCGCTCACTGCCCGCTTTCCAGTCGGGAAACCTGTCGTGCCAGCTGCATTA
ATGAATCGGCCAACGCGCGGGGAGAGGCGGTTTGCGTATTGGGCGCTCTTCCGCTTCCTCGCTCACTGAC
TCGCTGCGCTCGGTCGTTCGGCTGCGGCGAGCGGTATCAGCTCACTCAAAGGCGGTAATACGGTTATCCA
CAGAATCAGGGGATAACGCAGGAAAGAACATGTGAGCAAAAGGCCAGCAAAAGGCCAGGAACCGTAAAAA
GGCCGCGTTGCTGGCGTTTTTCCATAGGCTCCGCCCCCCTGACGAGCATCACAAAAATCGACGCTCAAGT
CAGAGGTGGCGAAACCCGACAGGACTATAAAGATACCAGGCGTTTCCCCCTGGAAGCTCCCTCGTGCGCT
CTCCTGTTCCGACCCTGCCGCTTACCGGATACCTGTCCGCCTTTCTCCCTTCGGGAAGCGTGGCGCTTTC
TCATAGCTCACGCTGTAGGTATCTCAGTTCGGTGTAGGTCGTTCGCTCCAAGCTGGGCTGTGTGCACGAA
CCCCCCGTTCAGCCCGACCGCTGCGCCTTATCCGGTAACTATCGTCTTGAGTCCAACCCGGTAAGACACG
ACTTATCGCCACTGGCAGCAGCCACTGGTAACAGGATTAGCAGAGCGAGGTATGTAGGCGGTGCTACAGA
GTTCTTGAAGTGGTGGCCTAACTACGGCTACACTAGAAGAACAGTATTTGGTATCTGCGCTCTGCTGAAG
CCAGTTACCTTCGGAAAAAGAGTTGGTAGCTCTTGATCCGGCAAACAAACCACCGCTGGTAGCGGTGGTT
TTTTTGTTTGCAAGCAGCAGATTACGCGCAGAAAAAAAGGATCTCAAGAAGATCCTTTGATCTTTTCTAC
GGGGTCTGACGCTCAGTGGAACGAAAACTCACGTTAAGGGATTTTGGTCATGAGATTATCAAAAAGGATC
TTCACCTAGATCCTTTTAAATTAAAAATGAAGTTTTAAATCAATCTAAAGTATATATGAGTAAACTTGGT
CTGACAGTTACCAATGCTTAATCAGTGAGGCACCTATCTCAGCGATCTGTCTATTTCGTTCATCCATAGT
TGCCTGACTCCCCGTCGTGTAGATAACTACGATACGGGAGGGCTTACCATCTGGCCCCAGTGCTGCAATG
ATACCGCGAGACCCACGCTCACCGGCTCCAGATTTATCAGCAATAAACCAGCCAGCCGGAAGGGCCGAGC
GCAGAAGTGGTCCTGCAACTTTATCCGCCTCCATCCAGTCTATTAATTGTTGCCGGGAAGCTAGAGTAAG
TAGTTCGCCAGTTAATAGTTTGCGCAACGTTGTTGCCATTGCTACAGGCATCGTGGTGTCACGCTCGTCG
TTTGGTATGGCTTCATTCAGCTCCGGTTCCCAACGATCAAGGCGAGTTACATGATCCCCCATGTTGTGCA
AAAAAGCGGTTAGCTCCTTCGGTCCTCCGATCGTTGTCAGAAGTAAGTTGGCCGCAGTGTTATCACTCAT
GGTTATGGCAGCACTGCATAATTCTCTTACTGTCATGCCATCCGTAAGATGCTTTTCTGTGACTGGTGAG
TACTCAACCAAGTCATTCTGAGAATAGTGTATGCGGCGACCGAGTTGCTCTTGCCCGGCGTCAATACGGG
ATAATACCGCGCCACATAGCAGAACTTTAAAAGTGCTCATCATTGGAAAACGTTCTTCGGGGCGAAAACT
CTCAAGGATCTTACCGCTGTTGAGATCCAGTTCGATGTAACCCACTCGTGCACCCAACTGATCTTCAGCA
TCTTTTACTTTCACCAGCGTTTCTGGGTGAGCAAAAACAGGAAGGCAAAATGCCGCAAAAAAGGGAATAA
GGGCGACACGGAAATGTTGAATACTCATACTCTTCCTTTTTCAATATTATTGAAGCATTTATCAGGGTTA
TTGTCTCATGAGCGGATACATATTTGAATGTATTTAGAAAAATAAACAAATAGGGGTTCCGCGCACATTT
CCCCGAAAAGTGCCACCTGACGTCGACGGATCGGGAGATCTCCCGATCCCCTATGGTGCACTCTCAGTAC
AATCTG
